Addgene plasmid #170455: pSynapsin_NLS_GFP-P2A_SNAP_GluA2
Purpose: Expresses SNAP tagged GluA2 in neuronal cells
Depositing lab: Shigeki Watanabe. Depositing organization: Johns Hopkins University and School of Medicine. Publication: Asynchronous release sites align with NMDA receptors in mouse hippocampal synapses. Li S, Raychaudhuri S, Lee SA, Brockmann MM, Wang J, Kusick G, Prater C, Syed S, Falahati H, Ramos R, Bartol TM, Hosy E, Watanabe S. Nat Commun. 2021 Jan 29;12(1):677. doi: 10.1038/s41467-021-21004-x. PubMed 33514725.
Backbone
  Vector backbone: pFUGW
  Backbone size w/o insert (bp): 9300
  Total vector size (bp): 12490
  Modifications to backbone: Ubc promoter replaced with neuron specific synapsin promoter. Introduced NLS-GFP for checking transfection efficiency
  Vector type: Mammalian Expression, Lentiviral
Growth in bacteria
  Bacterial resistance: Ampicillin, 100 μg/mL
  Growth temperature: 37°C
  Growth strain: NEB Stable
  Copy number: Unknown
Gene/Insert
  Gene/Insert name: GluA2 (alt name: AMPA selective glutamate receptor 2)
  Species: M. musculus (mouse)
  Insert size (bp): 2580
  Entrez Gene: Gria2 (a.k.a. GluA2, GluR-B, Glur-2, Glur2, gluR-K2)
  Promoter: Synapsin
  Tag / fusion protein: SNAP (N terminal on insert)
  Cloning method: Gibson Cloning
  Sequencing primers: 5′ AGGGCATCGACTTCAAGGAGGA
Resource information
  A portion of this plasmid was derived from a plasmid made by: Christian Rosenmund lab, Berlin, Germany
Terms and licenses: Academic/Nonprofit Terms; Industry Terms: Not Available to Industry
How to cite: pSynapsin_NLS_GFP-P2A_SNAP_GluA2 was a gift from Shigeki Watanabe (Addgene plasmid # 170455 ; http://n2t.net/addgene:170455 ; RRID:Addgene_170455)
