[The description below was written by a language model from this plasmid's Addgene catalogue record and pLannotate feature annotations shown in this document.]
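Description:
pSynapsin_NLS_GFP-P2A_SNAP_GluA2 is an HIV-1-based lentiviral transfer plasmid of about 12.5 kb, built on the pFUGW backbone, in which the original ubiquitin C promoter has been replaced by the neuron-specific human synapsin I promoter. It is maintained in E. coli through a high-copy ColE1/pUC-type origin with ampicillin resistance. The backbone also carries an f1 origin and an SV40/EM7-driven bleomycin/Zeocin resistance cassette lying outside the viral genome. A CMV enhancer/promoter fused to a truncated 5' LTR drives production of the genomic RNA in packaging cells. That RNA carries the Ψ packaging signal, a gag fragment, the Rev response element and the cPPT/CTS, and it ends in a second truncated LTR followed by a bGH polyadenylation signal.

The payload is a single bicistronic reading frame under the synapsin promoter. Three tandem SV40 nuclear localization signals precede EGFP, giving a nuclear green marker that the depositor added to check transfection efficiency. According to the construct name, a P2A self-cleaving peptide follows. It is not annotated separately, but an unannotated gap between EGFP and the next feature is consistent with it. Downstream is the SNAP tag, which the annotation tool detects as a human MGMT fragment because SNAP is an engineered derivative of that enzyme. The tag is fused to the N-terminal side of the AMPA-type glutamate receptor subunit GluA2 (Gria2). The catalogue lists the insert as mouse, whereas the automated annotation matched the closely related rat protein. A WPRE after the coding sequence enhances transcript expression. The construct serves to express SNAP-labelable GluA2 in neurons, allowing covalent labelling of the receptor with SNAP substrates, while nuclear GFP identifies expressing cells. The depositor and sequencing-derived records differ slightly in length and start point but show the same feature order.
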