Features (pLannotate 1.2.2; 35 found; start..end, strand, type, name):
      1..37      -  misc_feature   bom (fragment): basis of mobility region from pBR322
    192..571     +  enhancer       CMV enhancer: human cytomegalovirus immediate early enhancer
    572..771     +  promoter       CMV promoter: human cytomegalovirus (CMV) immediate early promoter
    789..969     +  LTR            5' LTR (truncated): truncated 5' long terminal repeat (LTR) from HIV-1
   1016..1141    +  misc_feature   HIV-1 Ψ: packaging signal of human immunodeficiency virus type 1
   1125..1488    +  CDS            HIV-1 gag (fragment): gag protein from human immunodeficiency virus 1; gag
   1634..1867    +  misc_feature   RRE: The Rev response element (RRE) of HIV-1 allows for Rev-dependent mRNA export from the nucleus to the cytoplasm.
   2244..2344    +  CDS            Rev (fragment): human immunodeficiency virus 1 (HIV-1) Rev protein; rev; enhances nuclear export of unspliced and incompletely spliced viral mRNAs
   2394..2511    +  misc_feature   cPPT/CTS: central polypurine tract and central termination sequence of HIV-1
   2580..3027    +  promoter       hSyn promoter: human synapsin I promoter; confers neuron-specific expression (Kügler et al., 2003)
   3048..3068    +  CDS            SV40 NLS: nuclear localization signal of SV40 (simian virus 40) large T antigen
   3072..3092    +  CDS            SV40 NLS: nuclear localization signal of SV40 (simian virus 40) large T antigen
   3096..3116    +  CDS            SV40 NLS: nuclear localization signal of SV40 (simian virus 40) large T antigen
   3117..3833    +  CDS            EGFP: EGFP is a basic (constitutively fluorescent) green fluorescent protein published in 1996, derived from Aequorea victoria. It is reported to be a rapidly-maturing weak dimer with moderate acid sensitivity.
   3993..4577    +  CDS            MGMT (fragment): MGMT_HUMAN - Experimental evidence at protein level: Swiss-Prot protein existence level 1. Involved in the cellular defense against the biological effects of O6-methylguanine (O6-MeG) and O4-methylthymine (O4-MeT) in DNA. Repairs the methylated nucleobase in DNA by stoichiometrically transferring the methyl group to a cysteine residue in the enzyme. This is a suicide reaction: the enzyme is irreversibly inactivated. From Homo sapiens (Human).
   4539..7115    +  CDS            Gria2: GRIA2_RAT - Also known as Glur2. Experimental evidence at protein level: Swiss-Prot protein existence level 1. Receptor for glutamate that functions as ligand-gated ion channel in the central nervous system and plays an important role in excitatory synaptic transmission. L-glutamate acts as an excitatory neurotransmitter at many synapses in the central nervous system. Binding of the excitatory neurotransmitter L-glutamate induces a conformation change, leading to the opening of the cation channel, and thereby converts the chemical signal to an electrical impulse. The receptor then desensitizes
   7156..7180    +  misc_feature   MCS (fragment): pBluescript multiple cloning site
   7180..7768    +  misc_feature   WPRE: woodchuck hepatitis virus posttranscriptional regulatory element
   7705..8286    +  CDS            nef (fragment): NEF_HV1H2 - Experimental evidence at protein level: Swiss-Prot protein existence level 1. Extracellular Nef protein targets CD4(+) T-lymphocytes for apoptosis by interacting with CXCR4 surface receptors. From Human immunodeficiency virus type 1 group M subtype B (isolate HXB2) (HIV-1).
   8293..8473    +  LTR            5' LTR (truncated): truncated 5' long terminal repeat (LTR) from HIV-1
   8505..8729    +  polyA_signal   bGH poly(A) signal: bovine growth hormone polyadenylation signal
   8733..8754    +  promoter       SV40 promoter (fragment): SV40 enhancer and early promoter
   8775..9203    +  rep_origin     f1 ori (sequence partly withheld): f1 bacteriophage origin of replication; arrow indicates direction of (+) strand synthesis
   9217..9546    +  promoter       SV40 promoter: SV40 enhancer and early promoter
   9594..9641    +  promoter       EM7 promoter: synthetic bacterial promoter&nbsp
   9660..10034   +  CDS            BleoR: antibiotic-binding protein; Sh ble from Streptoalloteichus hindustanus; confers resistance to bleomycin, phleomycin, and Zeocin™
  10044..10169   +  CDS            ble (fragment): BLE_KLEPN - Experimental evidence at protein level: Swiss-Prot protein existence level 1. Binding protein with a strong affinity to the bleomycin family of antibiotics. Binds to CL990; an antimitotic-antibiotic compound. From Klebsiella pneumoniae.
  10164..10285   +  polyA_signal   SV40 poly(A) signal: SV40 polyadenylation signal
  10356..10378   -  protein_bind   lac operator (fragment): The lac repressor binds to the lac operator to inhibit transcription in E. coli. This inhibition can be relieved by adding lactose or isopropyl-β-D-thiogalactopyranoside (IPTG). lac repressor encoded by lacI
  10382..10412   -  promoter       lac promoter: promoter for the E. coli lac operon
  10427..10448   -  protein_bind   CAP binding site: CAP binding activates transcription in the presence of cAMP. E. coli catabolite activator protein
  10461..10553   -  CDS            lacI (fragment): lac repressor; lacI; The lac repressor binds to the lac operator to inhibit transcription in E. coli. This inhibition can be relieved by adding lactose or isopropyl-β-D-thiogalactopyranoside (IPTG).
  10736..11324   -  rep_origin     ori: high-copy-number ColE1/pMB1/pBR322/pUC origin of replication
  11495..12355   -  CDS            AmpR: β-lactamase; bla; confers resistance to ampicillin, carbenicillin, and related antibiotics
  12356..12460   -  promoter       AmpR promoter: bla
>Addgene plasmid #170455 | pSynapsin_NLS_GFP-P2A_SNAP_GluA2 | depositor full sequence | sequence record 330595 | pSynapsin_NLS_GFP-P2A_SNAP_GluA2 sequence 12490 bps
TACAATCTGCTCTGATGCCGCATAGTTAAGCCAGTATCTGCTCCCTGCTTGTGTGTTGGAGGTCGCTGAG
TAGTGCGCGAGCAAAATTTAAGCTACAACAAGGCAAGGCTTGACCGACAATTGCATGAAGAATCTGCTTA
GGGTTAGGCGTTTTGCGCTGCTTCGCGATGTACGGGCCAGATATACGCGTTGACATTGATTATTGACTAG
TTATTAATAGTAATCAATTACGGGGTCATTAGTTCATAGCCCATATATGGAGTTCCGCGTTACATAACTT
ACGGTAAATGGCCCGCCTGGCTGACCGCCCAACGACCCCCGCCCATTGACGTCAATAATGACGTATGTTC
CCATAGTAACGCCAATAGGGACTTTCCATTGACGTCAATGGGTGGAGTATTTACGGTAAACTGCCCACTT
GGCAGTACATCAAGTGTATCATATGCCAAGTACGCCCCCTATTGACGTCAATGACGGTAAATGGCCCGCC
TGGCATTATGCCCAGTACATGACCTTATGGGACTTTCCTACTTGGCAGTACATCTACGTATTAGTCATCG
CTATTACCATGGTGATGCGGTTTTGGCAGTACATCAATGGGCGTGGATAGCGGTTTGACTCACGGGGATT
TCCAAGTCTCCACCCCATTGACGTCAATGGGAGTTTGTTTTGGCACCAAAATCAACGGGACTTTCCAAAA
TGTCGTAACAACTCCGCCCCATTGACGCAAATGGGCGGTAGGCGTGTACGGTGGGAGGTCTATATAAGCA
GCGCGTTTTGCCTGTACTGGGTCTCTCTGGTTAGACCAGATCTGAGCCTGGGAGCTCTCTGGCTAACTAG
GGAACCCACTGCTTAAGCCTCAATAAAGCTTGCCTTGAGTGCTTCAAGTAGTGTGTGCCCGTCTGTTGTG
TGACTCTGGTAACTAGAGATCCCTCAGACCCTTTTAGTCAGTGTGGAAAATCTCTAGCAGTGGCGCCCGA
ACAGGGACTTGAAAGCGAAAGGGAAACCAGAGGAGCTCTCTCGACGCAGGACTCGGCTTGCTGAAGCGCG
CACGGCAAGAGGCGAGGGGCGGCGACTGGTGAGTACGCCAAAAATTTTGACTAGCGGAGGCTAGAAGGAG
AGAGATGGGTGCGAGAGCGTCAGTATTAAGCGGGGGAGAATTAGATCGCGATGGGAAAAAATTCGGTTAA
GGCCAGGGGGAAAGAAAAAATATAAATTAAAACATATAGTATGGGCAAGCAGGGAGCTAGAACGATTCGC
AGTTAATCCTGGCCTGTTAGAAACATCAGAAGGCTGTAGACAAATACTGGGACAGCTACAACCATCCCTT
CAGACAGGATCAGAAGAACTTAGATCATTATATAATACAGTAGCAACCCTCTATTGTGTGCATCAAAGGA
TAGAGATAAAAGACACCAAGGAAGCTTTAGACAAGATAGAGGAAGAGCAAAACAAAAGTAAGACCACCGC
ACAGCAAGCGGCCGCTGATCTTCAGACCTGGAGGAGGAGATATGAGGGACAATTGGAGAAGTGAATTATA
TAAATATAAAGTAGTAAAAATTGAACCATTAGGAGTAGCACCCACCAAGGCAAAGAGAAGAGTGGTGCAG
AGAGAAAAAAGAGCAGTGGGAATAGGAGCTTTGTTCCTTGGGTTCTTGGGAGCAGCAGGAAGCACTATGG
GCGCAGCGTCAATGACGCTGACGGTACAGGCCAGACAATTATTGTCTGGTATAGTGCAGCAGCAGAACAA
TTTGCTGAGGGCTATTGAGGCGCAACAGCATCTGTTGCAACTCACAGTCTGGGGCATCAAGCAGCTCCAG
GCAAGAATCCTGGCTGTGGAAAGATACCTAAAGGATCAACAGCTCCTGGGGATTTGGGGTTGCTCTGGAA
AACTCATTTGCACCACTGCTGTGCCTTGGAATGCTAGTTGGAGTAATAAATCTCTGGAACAGATTTGGAA
TCACACGACCTGGATGGAGTGGGACAGAGAAATTAACAATTACACAAGCTTAATACACTCCTTAATTGAA
GAATCGCAAAACCAGCAAGAAAAGAATGAACAAGAATTATTGGAATTAGATAAATGGGCAAGTTTGTGGA
ATTGGTTTAACATAACAAATTGGCTGTGGTATATAAAATTATTCATAATGATAGTAGGAGGCTTGGTAGG
TTTAAGAATAGTTTTTGCTGTACTTTCTATAGTGAATAGAGTTAGGCAGGGATATTCACCATTATCGTTT
CAGACCCACCTCCCAACCCCGAGGGGACCCGACAGGCCCGAAGGAATAGAAGAAGAAGGTGGAGAGAGAG
ACAGAGACAGATCCATTCGATTAGTGAACGGATCGGCACTGCGTGCGCCAATTCTGCAGACAAATGGCAG
TATTCATCCACAATTTTAAAAGAAAAGGGGGGATTGGGGGGTACAGTGCAGGGGAAAGAATAGTAGACAT
AATAGCAACAGACATACAAACTAAAGAATTACAAAAACAAATTACAAAAATTCAAAATTTTCGGGTTTAT
TACAGGGACAGCAGAGATCCAGTTTGGTTAATCGCATGCTAGAGAGGGCCCTGCGTATGAGTGCAAGTGG
GTTTTAGGACCAGGATGAGGCGGGGTGGGGGTGCCTACCTGACGACCGACCCCGACCCACTGGACAAGCA
CCCAACCCCCATTCCCCAAATTGCGCATCCCCTATCAGAGAGGGGGAGGGGAAACAGGATGCGGCGAGGC
GCGTGCGCACTGCCAGCTTCAGCACCGCGGACAGTGCCTTCGCCCCCGCCTGGCGGCGCGCGCCACCGCC
GCCTCAGCACTGAAGGCGCGCTGACGTCACTCGCCGGTCCCCCGCAAACTCCCCTTCCCGGCCACCTTGG
TCGCGTCCGCGCCGCCGCCGGCCCAGCCGGACCGCACCACGCGAGGCGCGAGATAGGGGGGCACGGGCGC
GACCATCTGCGCTGCGGCGCCGGCGACTCAGCGCTGCCTCAGTCTGCGGTGGGCAGCGGAGGAGTCGTGT
CGTGCCTGAGAGCGCAGTCGGATCCGCCACCATGGCTCCAAAAAAGAAGAGAAAGGTAGATCCAAAAAAG
AAGAGAAAGGTAGATCCAAAAAAGAAGAGAAAGGTAATGGTGAGCAAGGGCGAGGAGCTGTTCACCGGGG
TGGTGCCCATCCTGGTCGAGCTGGACGGCGACGTAAACGGCCACAAGTTCAGCGTGTCCGGCGAGGGCGA
GGGCGATGCCACCTACGGCAAGCTGACCCTGAAGTTCATCTGCACCACCGGCAAGCTGCCCGTGCCCTGG
CCCACCCTCGTGACCACCCTGACCTACGGCGTGCAGTGCTTCAGCCGCTACCCCGACCACATGAAGCAGC
ACGACTTCTTCAAGTCCGCCATGCCCGAAGGCTACGTCCAGGAGCGCACCATCTTCTTCAAGGACGACGG
CAACTACAAGACCCGCGCCGAGGTGAAGTTCGAGGGCGACACCCTGGTGAACCGCATCGAGCTGAAGGGC
ATCGACTTCAAGGAGGACGGCAACATCCTGGGGCACAAGCTGGAGTACAACTACAACAGCCACAACGTCT
ATATCATGGCCGACAAGCAGAAGAACGGCATCAAGGTGAACTTCAAGATCCGCCACAACATCGAGGACGG
CAGCGTGCAGCTCGCCGACCACTACCAGCAGAACACCCCCATCGGCGACGGCCCCGTGCTGCTGCCCGAC
AACCACTACCTGAGCACCCAGTCCGCCCTGAGCAAAGACCCCAACGAGAAGCGCGATCACATGGTCCTGC
TGGAGTTCGTGACCGCCGCCGGGATCACTCTCGGCATGGACGAGCTGTACAAGGGATCCGGAGCTACTAA
CTTCAGCCTGCTGAAGCAAGCAGGAGATGTTGAAGAAAACCCCGGGCCTGCTAGCATGCAAAAGATTATG
CATATTTCTGTCCTCCTTTCTCCTGTTTTATGGGGACTGATTTTTGGTGTCTCTTCTATGGGCCTGGGCT
CCATGGACAAGGATTGTGAAATGAAACGCACCACACTGGACAGCCCTTTGGGGAAGCTGGAGCTGTCTGG
TTGTGAGCAGGGTCTGCACGAAATAATTTTTCTGGGCAAGGGGACGTCTGCAGCTGATGCCGTGGAGGTC
CCAGCCCCCGCTGCGGTTCTCGGAGGTCCGGAGCCCCTGATGCAGGCTACAGCCTGGCTGAATGCCTATT
TCCACCAGCCCGAGGCTATCGAAGAGTTCCCCGTGCCGGCTCTTCACCATCCCGTTTTCCAGCAAGAGTC
GTTCACCAGACAGGTGTTATGGAAGCTGCTGAAGGTTGTGAAATTCGGAGAAGTGATTTCTTACTCTCAC
TTAGCAGCCCTGGCAGGCAACCCCGCAGCCACGGCAGCAGTGAAGACGGCACTGAGTGGCAATCCTGTCC
CTATCCTGATCCCGTGCCACAGAGTGGTCCAGGGGGATTTGGATGTGGGCGGTTACGAGGGTGGACTGGC
CGTGAAGGAATGGCTTCTGGCCCATGAAGGCCACCGGTTGGGGAAGCCAGGCTTGGGAAACAGCATACAG
ATAGGAGGCCTATTTCCAAGGGGCGCTGATCAAGAATACAGTGCATTTCGGGTAGGGATGGTTCAGTTTT
CCACTTCGGAGTTCAGACTGACACCCCATATCGACAATTTGGAGGTAGCCAACAGTTTCGCAGTCACCAA
TGCTTTCTGCTCCCAGTTTTCAAGAGGAGTCTACGCAATTTTTGGATTTTATGACAAGAAGTCTGTAAAT
ACCATCACATCATTCTGTGGGACACTCCATGTGTCCTTCATCACACCTAGCTTCCCAACAGATGGCACAC
ATCCATTTGTCATCCAGATGCGACCTGACCTCAAAGGAGCACTCCTTAGCTTGATTGAGTACTACCAATG
GGACAAGTTCGCATACCTCTATGACAGTGACAGAGGCTTATCAACACTGCAAGCTGTTCTGGATTCTGCT
GCAGAGAAGAAGTGGCAGGTGACTGCTATCAATGTGGGGAACATCAACAATGACAAGAAAGATGAGACCT
ACAGATCGCTCTTTCAAGATCTGGAGTTAAAAAAAGAACGGCGTGTAATCCTGGACTGTGAAAGGGATAA
AGTAAATGACATTGTGGACCAGGTTATTACCATTGGAAAACATGTTAAAGGGTACCATTATATCATTGCA
AATCTGGGATTCACTGATGGGGACCTGCTGAAAATTCAGTTTGGAGGAGCAAATGTCTCTGGATTTCAGA
TTGTAGACTACGATGATTCCCTGGTGTCTAAATTTATAGAAAGATGGTCAACACTGGAAGAGAAAGAATA
CCCTGGAGCACACACAGCGACAATTAAGTATACTTCGGCCCTGACGTATGATGCTGTCCAAGTGATGACT
GAAGCATTCCGTAACCTTCGGAAGCAGAGGATTGAAATATCCCGGAGAGGAAATGCAGGGGATTGTTTGG
CCAACCCAGCTGTGCCCTGGGGACAAGGGGTCGAAATAGAAAGGGCCCTCAAGCAGGTTCAAGTTGAAGG
CCTCTCTGGAAATATAAAGTTTGACCAGAATGGAAAACGAATAAACTACACAATTAACATCATGGAGCTC
AAAACAAATGGACCCCGGAAGATTGGGTACTGGAGTGAAGTGGATAAAATGGTTGTCACCCTAACTGAGC
TCCCATCAGGAAATGACACGTCTGGGCTTGAAAACAAGACTGTGGTGGTCACCACAATATTGGAATCTCC
ATATGTTATGATGAAGAAAAATCATGAAATGCTTGAAGGGAATGAGCGTTACGAGGGCTACTGTGTTGAC
TTAGCTGCAGAAATTGCCAAACACTGTGGGTTCAAGTACAAGCTGACTATTGTTGGGGATGGCAAGTATG
GGGCCAGGGATGCCGACACCAAAATTTGGAATGGTATGGTTGGAGAGCTTGTCTACGGGAAAGCTGACAT
TGCAATTGCTCCATTAACTATCACTCTCGTGAGAGAAGAGGTGATTGACTTCTCCAAGCCCTTCATGAGT
CTTGGAATCTCTATCATGATCAAGAAGCCTCAGAAGTCCAAACCAGGAGTGTTTTCCTTTCTTGATCCTT
TAGCCTATGAGATCTGGATGTGCATTGTGTTTGCCTACATTGGGGTCAGTGTAGTTTTATTCCTGGTCAG
CAGATTTAGCCCCTACGAGTGGCACACTGAGGAATTTGAAGATGGAAGAGAAACACAAAGTAGTGAATCA
ACTAATGAATTTGGGATTTTTAATAGTCTCTGGTTTTCCTTGGGTGCCTTTATGCGGCAAGGATGCGATA
TTTCGCCAAGATCCCTCTCTGGGCGCATTGTTGGAGGTGTGTGGTGGTTCTTTACCCTGATCATAATCTC
CTCCTACACGGCTAACTTAGCTGCCTTCCTGACTGTAGAGAGGATGGTGTCTCCCATCGAAAGTGCTGAG
GATCTGTCTAAGCAAACAGAAATTGCTTATGGAACATTAGACTCTGGCTCCACTAAAGAGTTTTTCAGGA
GATCTAAAATCGCAGTGTTTGATAAAATGTGGACTTATATGAGGAGTGCAGAGCCCTCTGTGTTTGTGAG
GACTACCGCAGAAGGAGTAGCCAGAGTCCGGAAATCCAAAGGAAAGTATGCCTACTTGCTGGAGTCCACA
ATGAACGAGTACATCGAGCAGAGGAAGCCTTGTGACACCATGAAAGTGGGAGGAAACTTGGATTCCAAAG
GCTACGGCATCGCCACACCTAAAGGATCCTCATTAGGAACCCCAGTAAATCTTGCAGTATTGAAACTCAG
TGAGCAAGGCGTCTTAGACAAGCTGAAAAACAAATGGTGGTACGATAAAGGTGAATGTGGAGCCAAGGAC
TCGGGAAGTAAGGAAAAGACCAGTGCCCTCAGTCTGAGCAACGTTGCTGGAGTATTCTACATCCTTGTCG
GGGGCCTTGGTTTGGCAATGCTGGTGGCTTTGATTGAGTTCTGTTACAAGTCAAGGGCCGAGGCGAAACG
AATGAAGGTGGCAAAGAATCCACAGAATATTAACCCATCTTCCTCGCAGAATTCCCAGAATTTTGCAACT
TATAAGGAAGGTTACAACGTATATGGCATCGAGAGTGTTAAAATTTAGGGCGCGCCTTCGAATTAATTAA
GGCCGCGACTCTAGAGAATTCGATATCAAGCTTATCGATAATCAACCTCTGGATTACAAAATTTGTGAAA
GATTGACTGGTATTCTTAACTATGTTGCTCCTTTTACGCTATGTGGATACGCTGCTTTAATGCCTTTGTA
TCATGCTATTGCTTCCCGTATGGCTTTCATTTTCTCCTCCTTGTATAAATCCTGGTTGCTGTCTCTTTAT
GAGGAGTTGTGGCCCGTTGTCAGGCAACGTGGCGTGGTGTGCACTGTGTTTGCTGACGCAACCCCCACTG
GTTGGGGCATTGCCACCACCTGTCAGCTCCTTTCCGGGACTTTCGCTTTCCCCCTCCCTATTGCCACGGC
GGAACTCATCGCCGCCTGCCTTGCCCGCTGCTGGACAGGGGCTCGGCTGTTGGGCACTGACAATTCCGTG
GTGTTGTCGGGGAAATCATCGTCCTTTCCTTGGCTGCTCGCCTGTGTTGCCACCTGGATTCTGCGCGGGA
CGTCCTTCTGCTACGTCCCTTCGGCCCTCAATCCAGCGGACCTTCCTTCCCGCGGCCTGCTGCCGGCTCT
GCGGCCTCTTCCGCGTCTTCGCCTTCGCCCTCAGACGAGTCGGATCTCCCTTTGGGCCGCCTCCCCGCAT
CGATACCGTCGACCTCGAGACCTAGAAAAACATGGAGCAATCACAAGTAGCAATACAGCAGCTACCAATG
CTGATTGTGCCTGGCTAGAAGCACAAGAGGAGGAGGAGGTGGGTTTTCCAGTCACACCTCAGGTACCTTT
AAGACCAATGACTTACAAGGCAGCTGTAGATCTTAGCCACTTTTTAAAAGAAAAGGGGGGACTGGAAGGG
CTAATTCACTCCCAACGAAGACAAGATATCCTTGATCTGTGGATCTACCACACACAAGGCTACTTCCCTG
ATTGGCAGAACTACACACCAGGGCCAGGGATCAGATATCCACTGACCTTTGGATGGTGCTACAAGCTAGT
ACCAGTTGAGCAAGAGAAGGTAGAAGAAGCCAATGAAGGAGAGAACACCCGCTTGTTACACCCTGTGAGC
CTGCATGGGATGGATGACCCGGAGAGAGAAGTATTAGAGTGGAGGTTTGACAGCCGCCTAGCATTTCATC
ACATGGCCCGAGAGCTGCATCCGGACTGTACTGGGTCTCTCTGGTTAGACCAGATCTGAGCCTGGGAGCT
CTCTGGCTAACTAGGGAACCCACTGCTTAAGCCTCAATAAAGCTTGCCTTGAGTGCTTCAAGTAGTGTGT
GCCCGTCTGTTGTGTGACTCTGGTAACTAGAGATCCCTCAGACCCTTTTAGTCAGTGTGGAAAATCTCTA
GCAGGGCCCGTTTAAACCCGCTGATCAGCCTCGACTGTGCCTTCTAGTTGCCAGCCATCTGTTGTTTGCC
CCTCCCCCGTGCCTTCCTTGACCCTGGAAGGTGCCACTCCCACTGTCCTTTCCTAATAAAATGAGGAAAT
TGCATCGCATTGTCTGAGTAGGTGTCATTCTATTCTGGGGGGTGGGGTGGGGCAGGACAGCAAGGGGGAG
GATTGGGAAGACAATAGCAGGCATGCTGGGGATGCGGTGGGCTCTATGGCTTCTGAGGCGGAAAGAACCA
GCTGGGGCTCTAGGGGGTATCCCC
[124 nt withheld, positions 8775-8898]
C
[91 nt withheld, positions 8900-8990]
A
[49 nt withheld, positions 8992-9040]
CCTTTGACGTTGGAGTCCACGTTCTTT
[37 nt withheld, positions 9068-9104]
ACCCTATCTCGGTCTATTCTTTTGATTTATAAGGGATTTTGCCGATTTCGGCCTATTGGTTAAAAAATGA
GCTGATTTAACAAAAATTTAACGCGAATTAATTCTGTGGAATGTGTGTCAGTTAGGGTGTGGAAAGTCCC
CAGGCTCCCCAGCAGGCAGAAGTATGCAAAGCATGCATCTCAATTAGTCAGCAACCAGGTGTGGAAAGTC
CCCAGGCTCCCCAGCAGGCAGAAGTATGCAAAGCATGCATCTCAATTAGTCAGCAACCATAGTCCCGCCC
CTAACTCCGCCCATCCCGCCCCTAACTCCGCCCAGTTCCGCCCATTCTCCGCCCCATGGCTGACTAATTT
TTTTTATTTATGCAGAGGCCGAGGCCGCCTCTGCCTCTGAGCTATTCCAGAAGTAGTGAGGAGGCTTTTT
TGGAGGCCTAGGCTTTTGCAAAAAGCTCCCGGGAGCTTGTATATCCATTTTCGGATCTGATCAGCACGTG
TTGACAATTAATCATCGGCATAGTATATCGGCATAGTATAATACGACAAGGTGAGGAACTAAACCATGGC
CAAGTTGACCAGTGCCGTTCCGGTGCTCACCGCGCGCGACGTCGCCGGAGCGGTCGAGTTCTGGACCGAC
CGGCTCGGGTTCTCCCGGGACTTCGTGGAGGACGACTTCGCCGGTGTGGTCCGGGACGACGTGACCCTGT
TCATCAGCGCGGTCCAGGACCAGGTGGTGCCGGACAACACCCTGGCCTGGGTGTGGGTGCGCGGCCTGGA
CGAGCTGTACGCCGAGTGGTCGGAGGTCGTGTCCACGAACTTCCGGGACGCCTCCGGGCCGGCCATGACC
GAGATCGGCGAGCAGCCGTGGGGGCGGGAGTTCGCCCTGCGCGACCCGGCCGGCAACTGCGTGCACTTCG
TGGCCGAGGAGCAGGACTGACACGTGCTACGAGATTTCGATTCCACCGCCGCCTTCTATGAAAGGTTGGG
CTTCGGAATCGTTTTCCGGGACGCCGGCTGGATGATCCTCCAGCGCGGGGATCTCATGCTGGAGTTCTTC
GCCCACCCCAACTTGTTTATTGCAGCTTATAATGGTTACAAATAAAGCAATAGCATCACAAATTTCACAA
ATAAAGCATTTTTTTCACTGCATTCTAGTTGTGGTTTGTCCAAACTCATCAATGTATCTTATCATGTCTG
TATACCGTCGACCTCTAGCTAGAGCTTGGCGTAATCATGGTCATAGCTGTTTCCTGTGTGAAATTGTTAT
CCGCTCACAATTCCACACAACATACGAGCCGGAAGCATAAAGTGTAAAGCCTGGGGTGCCTAATGAGTGA
GCTAACTCACATTAATTGCGTTGCGCTCACTGCCCGCTTTCCAGTCGGGAAACCTGTCGTGCCAGCTGCA
TTAATGAATCGGCCAACGCGCGGGGAGAGGCGGTTTGCGTATTGGGCGCTCTTCCGCTTCCTCGCTCACT
GACTCGCTGCGCTCGGTCGTTCGGCTGCGGCGAGCGGTATCAGCTCACTCAAAGGCGGTAATACGGTTAT
CCACAGAATCAGGGGATAACGCAGGAAAGAACATGTGAGCAAAAGGCCAGCAAAAGGCCAGGAACCGTAA
AAAGGCCGCGTTGCTGGCGTTTTTCCATAGGCTCCGCCCCCCTGACGAGCATCACAAAAATCGACGCTCA
AGTCAGAGGTGGCGAAACCCGACAGGACTATAAAGATACCAGGCGTTTCCCCCTGGAAGCTCCCTCGTGC
GCTCTCCTGTTCCGACCCTGCCGCTTACCGGATACCTGTCCGCCTTTCTCCCTTCGGGAAGCGTGGCGCT
TTCTCATAGCTCACGCTGTAGGTATCTCAGTTCGGTGTAGGTCGTTCGCTCCAAGCTGGGCTGTGTGCAC
GAACCCCCCGTTCAGCCCGACCGCTGCGCCTTATCCGGTAACTATCGTCTTGAGTCCAACCCGGTAAGAC
ACGACTTATCGCCACTGGCAGCAGCCACTGGTAACAGGATTAGCAGAGCGAGGTATGTAGGCGGTGCTAC
AGAGTTCTTGAAGTGGTGGCCTAACTACGGCTACACTAGAAGAACAGTATTTGGTATCTGCGCTCTGCTG
AAGCCAGTTACCTTCGGAAAAAGAGTTGGTAGCTCTTGATCCGGCAAACAAACCACCGCTGGTAGCGGTG
GTTTTTTTGTTTGCAAGCAGCAGATTACGCGCAGAAAAAAAGGATCTCAAGAAGATCCTTTGATCTTTTC
TACGGGGTCTGACGCTCAGTGGAACGAAAACTCACGTTAAGGGATTTTGGTCATGAGATTATCAAAAAGG
ATCTTCACCTAGATCCTTTTAAATTAAAAATGAAGTTTTAAATCAATCTAAAGTATATATGAGTAAACTT
GGTCTGACAGTTACCAATGCTTAATCAGTGAGGCACCTATCTCAGCGATCTGTCTATTTCGTTCATCCAT
AGTTGCCTGACTCCCCGTCGTGTAGATAACTACGATACGGGAGGGCTTACCATCTGGCCCCAGTGCTGCA
ATGATACCGCGAGACCCACGCTCACCGGCTCCAGATTTATCAGCAATAAACCAGCCAGCCGGAAGGGCCG
AGCGCAGAAGTGGTCCTGCAACTTTATCCGCCTCCATCCAGTCTATTAATTGTTGCCGGGAAGCTAGAGT
AAGTAGTTCGCCAGTTAATAGTTTGCGCAACGTTGTTGCCATTGCTACAGGCATCGTGGTGTCACGCTCG
TCGTTTGGTATGGCTTCATTCAGCTCCGGTTCCCAACGATCAAGGCGAGTTACATGATCCCCCATGTTGT
GCAAAAAAGCGGTTAGCTCCTTCGGTCCTCCGATCGTTGTCAGAAGTAAGTTGGCCGCAGTGTTATCACT
CATGGTTATGGCAGCACTGCATAATTCTCTTACTGTCATGCCATCCGTAAGATGCTTTTCTGTGACTGGT
GAGTACTCAACCAAGTCATTCTGAGAATAGTGTATGCGGCGACCGAGTTGCTCTTGCCCGGCGTCAATAC
GGGATAATACCGCGCCACATAGCAGAACTTTAAAAGTGCTCATCATTGGAAAACGTTCTTCGGGGCGAAA
ACTCTCAAGGATCTTACCGCTGTTGAGATCCAGTTCGATGTAACCCACTCGTGCACCCAACTGATCTTCA
GCATCTTTTACTTTCACCAGCGTTTCTGGGTGAGCAAAAACAGGAAGGCAAAATGCCGCAAAAAAGGGAA
TAAGGGCGACACGGAAATGTTGAATACTCATACTCTTCCTTTTTCAATATTATTGAAGCATTTATCAGGG
TTATTGTCTCATGAGCGGATACATATTTGAATGTATTTAGAAAAATAAACAAATAGGGGTTCCGCGCACA
TTTCCCCGAAAAGTGCCACCTGACAC
