Features (pLannotate 1.2.2; 35 found; start..end, strand, type, name):
      1..380     +  enhancer       CMV enhancer: human cytomegalovirus immediate early enhancer
    381..580     +  promoter       CMV promoter: human cytomegalovirus (CMV) immediate early promoter
    598..778     +  LTR            5' LTR (truncated): truncated 5' long terminal repeat (LTR) from HIV-1
    825..950     +  misc_feature   HIV-1 Ψ: packaging signal of human immunodeficiency virus type 1
    934..1297    +  CDS            HIV-1 gag (fragment): gag protein from human immunodeficiency virus 1; gag
   1443..1676    +  misc_feature   RRE: The Rev response element (RRE) of HIV-1 allows for Rev-dependent mRNA export from the nucleus to the cytoplasm.
   2053..2153    +  CDS            Rev (fragment): human immunodeficiency virus 1 (HIV-1) Rev protein; rev; enhances nuclear export of unspliced and incompletely spliced viral mRNAs
   2203..2320    +  misc_feature   cPPT/CTS: central polypurine tract and central termination sequence of HIV-1
   2389..2836    +  promoter       hSyn promoter: human synapsin I promoter; confers neuron-specific expression (Kügler et al., 2003)
   2857..2877    +  CDS            SV40 NLS: nuclear localization signal of SV40 (simian virus 40) large T antigen
   2881..2901    +  CDS            SV40 NLS: nuclear localization signal of SV40 (simian virus 40) large T antigen
   2905..2925    +  CDS            SV40 NLS: nuclear localization signal of SV40 (simian virus 40) large T antigen
   2926..3642    +  CDS            EGFP: EGFP is a basic (constitutively fluorescent) green fluorescent protein published in 1996, derived from Aequorea victoria. It is reported to be a rapidly-maturing weak dimer with moderate acid sensitivity.
   3802..4386    +  CDS            MGMT (fragment): MGMT_HUMAN - Experimental evidence at protein level: Swiss-Prot protein existence level 1. Involved in the cellular defense against the biological effects of O6-methylguanine (O6-MeG) and O4-methylthymine (O4-MeT) in DNA. Repairs the methylated nucleobase in DNA by stoichiometrically transferring the methyl group to a cysteine residue in the enzyme. This is a suicide reaction: the enzyme is irreversibly inactivated. From Homo sapiens (Human).
   4348..6924    +  CDS            Gria2: GRIA2_RAT - Also known as Glur2. Experimental evidence at protein level: Swiss-Prot protein existence level 1. Receptor for glutamate that functions as ligand-gated ion channel in the central nervous system and plays an important role in excitatory synaptic transmission. L-glutamate acts as an excitatory neurotransmitter at many synapses in the central nervous system. Binding of the excitatory neurotransmitter L-glutamate induces a conformation change, leading to the opening of the cation channel, and thereby converts the chemical signal to an electrical impulse. The receptor then desensitizes
   6963..6987    +  misc_feature   MCS (fragment): pBluescript multiple cloning site
   6987..7575    +  misc_feature   WPRE: woodchuck hepatitis virus posttranscriptional regulatory element
   7512..8093    +  CDS            nef (fragment): NEF_HV1H2 - Experimental evidence at protein level: Swiss-Prot protein existence level 1. Extracellular Nef protein targets CD4(+) T-lymphocytes for apoptosis by interacting with CXCR4 surface receptors. From Human immunodeficiency virus type 1 group M subtype B (isolate HXB2) (HIV-1).
   8100..8280    +  LTR            5' LTR (truncated): truncated 5' long terminal repeat (LTR) from HIV-1
   8312..8536    +  polyA_signal   bGH poly(A) signal: bovine growth hormone polyadenylation signal
   8540..8561    +  promoter       SV40 promoter (fragment): SV40 enhancer and early promoter
   8582..9010    +  rep_origin     f1 ori (sequence partly withheld): f1 bacteriophage origin of replication; arrow indicates direction of (+) strand synthesis
   9024..9353    +  promoter       SV40 promoter: SV40 enhancer and early promoter
   9401..9448    +  promoter       EM7 promoter: synthetic bacterial promoter&nbsp
   9467..9841    +  CDS            BleoR: antibiotic-binding protein; Sh ble from Streptoalloteichus hindustanus; confers resistance to bleomycin, phleomycin, and Zeocin™
   9851..9976    +  CDS            ble (fragment): BLE_KLEPN - Experimental evidence at protein level: Swiss-Prot protein existence level 1. Binding protein with a strong affinity to the bleomycin family of antibiotics. Binds to CL990; an antimitotic-antibiotic compound. From Klebsiella pneumoniae.
   9971..10092   +  polyA_signal   SV40 poly(A) signal: SV40 polyadenylation signal
  10163..10185   -  protein_bind   lac operator (fragment): The lac repressor binds to the lac operator to inhibit transcription in E. coli. This inhibition can be relieved by adding lactose or isopropyl-β-D-thiogalactopyranoside (IPTG). lac repressor encoded by lacI
  10189..10219   -  promoter       lac promoter: promoter for the E. coli lac operon
  10234..10255   -  protein_bind   CAP binding site: CAP binding activates transcription in the presence of cAMP. E. coli catabolite activator protein
  10268..10360   -  CDS            lacI (fragment): lac repressor; lacI; The lac repressor binds to the lac operator to inhibit transcription in E. coli. This inhibition can be relieved by adding lactose or isopropyl-β-D-thiogalactopyranoside (IPTG).
  10543..11131   -  rep_origin     ori: high-copy-number ColE1/pMB1/pBR322/pUC origin of replication
  11302..12162   -  CDS            AmpR: β-lactamase; bla; confers resistance to ampicillin, carbenicillin, and related antibiotics
  12163..12267   -  promoter       AmpR promoter: bla
  12326..12378   -  misc_feature   bom (fragment): basis of mobility region from pBR322
>Addgene plasmid #170455 | pSynapsin_NLS_GFP-P2A_SNAP_GluA2 | addgene full sequence | sequence record 337616 | Addgene NGS Result
GACATTGATTATTGACTAGTTATTAATAGTAATCAATTACGGGGTCATTAGTTCATAGCCCATATATGGA
GTTCCGCGTTACATAACTTACGGTAAATGGCCCGCCTGGCTGACCGCCCAACGACCCCCGCCCATTGACG
TCAATAATGACGTATGTTCCCATAGTAACGCCAATAGGGACTTTCCATTGACGTCAATGGGTGGAGTATT
TACGGTAAACTGCCCACTTGGCAGTACATCAAGTGTATCATATGCCAAGTACGCCCCCTATTGACGTCAA
TGACGGTAAATGGCCCGCCTGGCATTATGCCCAGTACATGACCTTATGGGACTTTCCTACTTGGCAGTAC
ATCTACGTATTAGTCATCGCTATTACCATGGTGATGCGGTTTTGGCAGTACATCAATGGGCGTGGATAGC
GGTTTGACTCACGGGGATTTCCAAGTCTCCACCCCATTGACGTCAATGGGAGTTTGTTTTGGCACCAAAA
TCAACGGGACTTTCCAAAATGTCGTAACAACTCCGCCCCATTGACGCAAATGGGCGGTAGGCGTGTACGG
TGGGAGGTCTATATAAGCAGCGCGTTTTGCCTGTACTGGGTCTCTCTGGTTAGACCAGATCTGAGCCTGG
GAGCTCTCTGGCTAACTAGGGAACCCACTGCTTAAGCCTCAATAAAGCTTGCCTTGAGTGCTTCAAGTAG
TGTGTGCCCGTCTGTTGTGTGACTCTGGTAACTAGAGATCCCTCAGACCCTTTTAGTCAGTGTGGAAAAT
CTCTAGCAGTGGCGCCCGAACAGGGACTTGAAAGCGAAAGGGAAACCAGAGGAGCTCTCTCGACGCAGGA
CTCGGCTTGCTGAAGCGCGCACGGCAAGAGGCGAGGGGCGGCGACTGGTGAGTACGCCAAAAATTTTGAC
TAGCGGAGGCTAGAAGGAGAGAGATGGGTGCGAGAGCGTCAGTATTAAGCGGGGGAGAATTAGATCGCGA
TGGGAAAAAATTCGGTTAAGGCCAGGGGGAAAGAAAAAATATAAATTAAAACATATAGTATGGGCAAGCA
GGGAGCTAGAACGATTCGCAGTTAATCCTGGCCTGTTAGAAACATCAGAAGGCTGTAGACAAATACTGGG
ACAGCTACAACCATCCCTTCAGACAGGATCAGAAGAACTTAGATCATTATATAATACAGTAGCAACCCTC
TATTGTGTGCATCAAAGGATAGAGATAAAAGACACCAAGGAAGCTTTAGACAAGATAGAGGAAGAGCAAA
ACAAAAGTAAGACCACCGCACAGCAAGCGGCCGCTGATCTTCAGACCTGGAGGAGGAGATATGAGGGACA
ATTGGAGAAGTGAATTATATAAATATAAAGTAGTAAAAATTGAACCATTAGGAGTAGCACCCACCAAGGC
AAAGAGAAGAGTGGTGCAGAGAGAAAAAAGAGCAGTGGGAATAGGAGCTTTGTTCCTTGGGTTCTTGGGA
GCAGCAGGAAGCACTATGGGCGCAGCGTCAATGACGCTGACGGTACAGGCCAGACAATTATTGTCTGGTA
TAGTGCAGCAGCAGAACAATTTGCTGAGGGCTATTGAGGCGCAACAGCATCTGTTGCAACTCACAGTCTG
GGGCATCAAGCAGCTCCAGGCAAGAATCCTGGCTGTGGAAAGATACCTAAAGGATCAACAGCTCCTGGGG
ATTTGGGGTTGCTCTGGAAAACTCATTTGCACCACTGCTGTGCCTTGGAATGCTAGTTGGAGTAATAAAT
CTCTGGAACAGATTTGGAATCACACGACCTGGATGGAGTGGGACAGAGAAATTAACAATTACACAAGCTT
AATACACTCCTTAATTGAAGAATCGCAAAACCAGCAAGAAAAGAATGAACAAGAATTATTGGAATTAGAT
AAATGGGCAAGTTTGTGGAATTGGTTTAACATAACAAATTGGCTGTGGTATATAAAATTATTCATAATGA
TAGTAGGAGGCTTGGTAGGTTTAAGAATAGTTTTTGCTGTACTTTCTATAGTGAATAGAGTTAGGCAGGG
ATATTCACCATTATCGTTTCAGACCCACCTCCCAACCCCGAGGGGACCCGACAGGCCCGAAGGAATAGAA
GAAGAAGGTGGAGAGAGAGACAGAGACAGATCCATTCGATTAGTGAACGGATCGGCACTGCGTGCGCCAA
TTCTGCAGACAAATGGCAGTATTCATCCACAATTTTAAAAGAAAAGGGGGGATTGGGGGGTACAGTGCAG
GGGAAAGAATAGTAGACATAATAGCAACAGACATACAAACTAAAGAATTACAAAAACAAATTACAAAAAT
TCAAAATTTTCGGGTTTATTACAGGGACAGCAGAGATCCAGTTTGGTTAATCGCATGCTAGAGAGGGCCC
TGCGTATGAGTGCAAGTGGGTTTTAGGACCAGGATGAGGCGGGGTGGGGGTGCCTACCTGACGACCGACC
CCGACCCACTGGACAAGCACCCAACCCCCATTCCCCAAATTGCGCATCCCCTATCAGAGAGGGGGAGGGG
AAACAGGATGCGGCGAGGCGCGTGCGCACTGCCAGCTTCAGCACCGCGGACAGTGCCTTCGCCCCCGCCT
GGCGGCGCGCGCCACCGCCGCCTCAGCACTGAAGGCGCGCTGACGTCACTCGCCGGTCCCCCGCAAACTC
CCCTTCCCGGCCACCTTGGTCGCGTCCGCGCCGCCGCCGGCCCAGCCGGACCGCACCACGCGAGGCGCGA
GATAGGGGGGCACGGGCGCGACCATCTGCGCTGCGGCGCCGGCGACTCAGCGCTGCCTCAGTCTGCGGTG
GGCAGCGGAGGAGTCGTGTCGTGCCTGAGAGCGCAGTCGGATCCGCCACCATGGCTCCAAAAAAGAAGAG
AAAGGTAGATCCAAAAAAGAAGAGAAAGGTAGATCCAAAAAAGAAGAGAAAGGTAATGGTGAGCAAGGGC
GAGGAGCTGTTCACCGGGGTGGTGCCCATCCTGGTCGAGCTGGACGGCGACGTAAACGGCCACAAGTTCA
GCGTGTCCGGCGAGGGCGAGGGCGATGCCACCTACGGCAAGCTGACCCTGAAGTTCATCTGCACCACCGG
CAAGCTGCCCGTGCCCTGGCCCACCCTCGTGACCACCCTGACCTACGGCGTGCAGTGCTTCAGCCGCTAC
CCCGACCACATGAAGCAGCACGACTTCTTCAAGTCCGCCATGCCCGAAGGCTACGTCCAGGAGCGCACCA
TCTTCTTCAAGGACGACGGCAACTACAAGACCCGCGCCGAGGTGAAGTTCGAGGGCGACACCCTGGTGAA
CCGCATCGAGCTGAAGGGCATCGACTTCAAGGAGGACGGCAACATCCTGGGGCACAAGCTGGAGTACAAC
TACAACAGCCACAACGTCTATATCATGGCCGACAAGCAGAAGAACGGCATCAAGGTGAACTTCAAGATCC
GCCACAACATCGAGGACGGCAGCGTGCAGCTCGCCGACCACTACCAGCAGAACACCCCCATCGGCGACGG
CCCCGTGCTGCTGCCCGACAACCACTACCTGAGCACCCAGTCCGCCCTGAGCAAAGACCCCAACGAGAAG
CGCGATCACATGGTCCTGCTGGAGTTCGTGACCGCCGCCGGGATCACTCTCGGCATGGACGAGCTGTACA
AGGGATCCGGAGCTACTAACTTCAGCCTGCTGAAGCAAGCAGGAGATGTTGAAGAAAACCCCGGGCCTGC
TAGCATGCAAAAGATTATGCATATTTCTGTCCTCCTTTCTCCTGTTTTATGGGGACTGATTTTTGGTGTC
TCTTCTATGGGCCTGGGCTCCATGGACAAGGATTGTGAAATGAAACGCACCACACTGGACAGCCCTTTGG
GGAAGCTGGAGCTGTCTGGTTGTGAGCAGGGTCTGCACGAAATAATTTTTCTGGGCAAGGGGACGTCTGC
AGCTGATGCCGTGGAGGTCCCAGCCCCCGCTGCGGTTCTCGGAGGTCCGGAGCCCCTGATGCAGGCTACA
GCCTGGCTGAATGCCTATTTCCACCAGCCCGAGGCTATCGAAGAGTTCCCCGTGCCGGCTCTTCACCATC
CCGTTTTCCAGCAAGAGTCGTTCACCAGACAGGTGTTATGGAAGCTGCTGAAGGTTGTGAAATTCGGAGA
AGTGATTTCTTACTCTCACTTAGCAGCCCTGGCAGGCAACCCCGCAGCCACGGCAGCAGTGAAGACGGCA
CTGAGTGGCAATCCTGTCCCTATCCTGATCCCGTGCCACAGAGTGGTCCAGGGGGATTTGGATGTGGGCG
GTTACGAGGGTGGACTGGCCGTGAAGGAATGGCTTCTGGCCCATGAAGGCCACCGGTTGGGGAAGCCAGG
CTTGGGAAACAGCATACAGATAGGGGGGCTATTTCCAAGGGGCGCTGATCAAGAATACAGTGCATTTCGG
GTAGGGATGGTTCAGTTTTCCACTTCGGAGTTCAGACTGACACCCCATATCGACAATTTGGAGGTAGCCA
ACAGTTTCGCAGTCACCAATGCTTTCTGCTCCCAGTTTTCAAGAGGAGTCTACGCAATTTTTGGATTTTA
TGACAAGAAGTCTGTAAATACCATCACATCATTCTGTGGGACACTCCATGTGTCCTTCATCACACCTAGC
TTCCCAACAGATGGCACACATCCATTTGTCATCCAGATGCGACCTGACCTCAAAGGAGCACTCCTTAGCT
TGATTGAGTACTACCAATGGGACAAGTTCGCATACCTCTATGACAGTGACAGAGGCTTATCAACACTGCA
AGCTGTTCTGGATTCTGCTGCAGAGAAGAAGTGGCAGGTGACTGCTATCAATGTGGGGAACATCAACAAT
GACAAGAAAGATGAGACCTACAGATCGCTCTTTCAAGATCTGGAGTTAAAAAAAGAACGGCGTGTAATCC
TGGACTGTGAAAGGGATAAAGTAAATGACATTGTGGACCAGGTTATTACCATTGGAAAACATGTTAAAGG
GTACCATTATATCATTGCAAATCTGGGATTCACTGATGGGGACCTGCTGAAAATTCAGTTTGGAGGAGCA
AATGTCTCTGGATTTCAGATTGTAGACTACGATGATTCCCTGGTGTCTAAATTTATAGAAAGATGGTCAA
CACTGGAAGAGAAAGAATACCCTGGAGCACACACAGCGACAATTAAGTATACTTCGGCCCTGACGTATGA
TGCTGTCCAAGTGATGACTGAAGCATTCCGTAACCTTCGGAAGCAGAGGATTGAAATATCCCGGAGAGGA
AATGCAGGGGATTGTTTGGCCAACCCAGCTGTGCCCTGGGGACAAGGGGTCGAAATAGAAAGGGCCCTCA
AGCAGGTTCAAGTTGAAGGCCTCTCTGGAAATATAAAGTTTGACCAGAATGGAAAACGAATAAACTACAC
AATTAACATCATGGAGCTCAAAACAAATGGACCCCGGAAGATTGGGTACTGGAGTGAAGTGGATAAAATG
GTTGTCACCCTAACTGAGCTCCCATCAGGAAATGACACGTCTGGGCTTGAAAACAAGACTGTGGTGGTCA
CCACAATATTGGAATCTCCATATGTTATGATGAAGAAAAATCATGAAATGCTTGAAGGGAATGAGCGTTA
CGAGGGCTACTGTGTTGACTTAGCTGCAGAAATTGCCAAACACTGTGGGTTCAAGTACAAGCTGACTATT
GTTGGGGATGGCAAGTATGGGGCCAGGGATGCCGACACCAAAATTTGGAATGGTATGGTTGGAGAGCTTG
TCTACGGGAAAGCTGACATTGCAATTGCTCCATTAACTATCACTCTCGTGAGAGAAGAGGTGATTGACTT
CTCCAAGCCCTTCATGAGTCTTGGAATCTCTATCATGATCAAGAAGCCTCAGAAGTCCAAACCAGGAGTG
TTTTCCTTTCTTGATCCTTTAGCCTATGAGATCTGGATGTGCATTGTGTTTGCCTACATTGGGGTCAGTG
TAGTTTTATTCCTGGTCAGCAGATTTAGCCCCTACGAGTGGCACACTGAGGAATTTGAAGATGGAAGAGA
AACACAAAGTAGTGAATCAACTAATGAATTTGGGATTTTTAATAGTCTCTGGTTTTCCTTGGGTGCCTTT
ATGCGGCAAGGATGCGATATTTCGCCAAGATCCCTCTCTGGGCGCATTGTTGGAGGTGTGTGGTGGTTCT
TTACCCTGATCATAATCTCCTCCTACACGGCTAACTTAGCTGCCTTCCTGACTGTAGAGAGGATGGTGTC
TCCCATCGAAAGTGCTGAGGATCTGTCTAAGCAAACAGAAATTGCTTATGGAACATTAGACTCTGGCTCC
ACTAAAGAGTTTTTCAGGAGATCTAAAATCGCAGTGTTTGATAAAATGTGGACTTATATGAGGAGTGCAG
AGCCCTCTGTGTTTGTGAGGACTACCGCAGAAGGAGTAGCCAGAGTCCGGAAATCCAAAGGAAAGTATGC
CTACTTGCTGGAGTCCACAATGAACGAGTACATCGAGCAGAGGAAGCCTTGTGACACCATGAAAGTGGGA
GGAAACTTGGATTCCAAAGGCTACGGCATCGCCACACCTAAAGGATCCTCATTAGGAACCCCAGTAAATC
TTGCAGTATTGAAACTCAGTGAGCAAGGCGTCTTAGACAAGCTGAAAAACAAATGGTGGTACGATAAAGG
TGAATGTGGAGCCAAGGACTCGGGAAGTAAGGAAAAGACCAGTGCCCTCAGTCTGAGCAACGTTGCTGGA
GTATTCTACATCCTTGTCGGGGGCCTTGGTTTGGCAATGCTGGTGGCTTTGATTGAGTTCTGTTACAAGT
CAAGGGCCGAGGCGAAACGAATGAAGGTGGCAAAGAATCCACAGAATATTAACCCATCTTCCTCGCAGAA
TTCCCAGAATTTTGCAACTTATAAGGAAGGTTACAACGTATATGGCATCGAGAGTGTTAAAATTTAGGGC
GCGCCTTCGAATTAATTAAGGCCGCGACTCTAGAATTCGATATCAAGCTTATCGATAATCAACCTCTGGA
TTACAAAATTTGTGAAAGATTGACTGGTATTCTTAACTATGTTGCTCCTTTTACGCTATGTGGATACGCT
GCTTTAATGCCTTTGTATCATGCTATTGCTTCCCGTATGGCTTTCATTTTCTCCTCCTTGTATAAATCCT
GGTTGCTGTCTCTTTATGAGGAGTTGTGGCCCGTTGTCAGGCAACGTGGCGTGGTGTGCACTGTGTTTGC
TGACGCAACCCCCACTGGTTGGGGCATTGCCACCACCTGTCAGCTCCTTTCCGGGACTTTCGCTTTCCCC
CTCCCTATTGCCACGGCGGAACTCATCGCCGCCTGCCTTGCCCGCTGCTGGACAGGGGCTCGGCTGTTGG
GCACTGACAATTCCGTGGTGTTGTCGGGGAAATCATCGTCCTTTCCTTGGCTGCTCGCCTGTGTTGCCAC
CTGGATTCTGCGCGGGACGTCCTTCTGCTACGTCCCTTCGGCCCTCAATCCAGCGGACCTTCCTTCCCGC
GGCCTGCTGCCGGCTCTGCGGCCTCTTCCGCGTCTTCGCCTTCGCCCTCAGACGAGTCGGATCTCCCTTT
GGGCCGCCTCCCCGCATCGATACCGTCGACCTCGAGACCTAGAAAAACATGGAGCAATCACAAGTAGCAA
TACAGCAGCTACCAATGCTGATTGTGCCTGGCTAGAAGCACAAGAGGAGGAGGAGGTGGGTTTTCCAGTC
ACACCTCAGGTACCTTTAAGACCAATGACTTACAAGGCAGCTGTAGATCTTAGCCACTTTTTAAAAGAAA
AGGGGGGACTGGAAGGGCTAATTCACTCCCAACGAAGACAAGATATCCTTGATCTGTGGATCTACCACAC
ACAAGGCTACTTCCCTGATTGGCAGAACTACACACCAGGGCCAGGGATCAGATATCCACTGACCTTTGGA
TGGTGCTACAAGCTAGTACCAGTTGAGCAAGAGAAGGTAGAAGAAGCCAATGAAGGAGAGAACACCCGCT
TGTTACACCCTGTGAGCCTGCATGGGATGGATGACCCGGAGAGAGAAGTATTAGAGTGGAGGTTTGACAG
CCGCCTAGCATTTCATCACATGGCCCGAGAGCTGCATCCGGACTGTACTGGGTCTCTCTGGTTAGACCAG
ATCTGAGCCTGGGAGCTCTCTGGCTAACTAGGGAACCCACTGCTTAAGCCTCAATAAAGCTTGCCTTGAG
TGCTTCAAGTAGTGTGTGCCCGTCTGTTGTGTGACTCTGGTAACTAGAGATCCCTCAGACCCTTTTAGTC
AGTGTGGAAAATCTCTAGCAGGGCCCGTTTAAACCCGCTGATCAGCCTCGACTGTGCCTTCTAGTTGCCA
GCCATCTGTTGTTTGCCCCTCCCCCGTGCCTTCCTTGACCCTGGAAGGTGCCACTCCCACTGTCCTTTCC
TAATAAAATGAGGAAATTGCATCGCATTGTCTGAGTAGGTGTCATTCTATTCTGGGGGGTGGGGTGGGGC
AGGACAGCAAGGGGGAGGATTGGGAAGACAATAGCAGGCATGCTGGGGATGCGGTGGGCTCTATGGCTTC
TGAGGCGGAAAGAACCAGCTGGGGCTCTAGGGGGTATCCCC
[124 nt withheld, positions 8582-8705]
C
[91 nt withheld, positions 8707-8797]
A
[49 nt withheld, positions 8799-8847]
CCTTTGACGTTGGAGTCCACGTTCTTT
[37 nt withheld, positions 8875-8911]
ACCCTATCTCGGTCTATTCTTTTGATTTATAAGGGATTTTGCCGATTTCGGCCTATTGGTTAAAAAATGA
GCTGATTTAACAAAAATTTAACGCGAATTAATTCTGTGGAATGTGTGTCAGTTAGGGTGTGGAAAGTCCC
CAGGCTCCCCAGCAGGCAGAAGTATGCAAAGCATGCATCTCAATTAGTCAGCAACCAGGTGTGGAAAGTC
CCCAGGCTCCCCAGCAGGCAGAAGTATGCAAAGCATGCATCTCAATTAGTCAGCAACCATAGTCCCGCCC
CTAACTCCGCCCATCCCGCCCCTAACTCCGCCCAGTTCCGCCCATTCTCCGCCCCATGGCTGACTAATTT
TTTTTATTTATGCAGAGGCCGAGGCCGCCTCTGCCTCTGAGCTATTCCAGAAGTAGTGAGGAGGCTTTTT
TGGAGGCCTAGGCTTTTGCAAAAAGCTCCCGGGAGCTTGTATATCCATTTTCGGATCTGATCAGCACGTG
TTGACAATTAATCATCGGCATAGTATATCGGCATAGTATAATACGACAAGGTGAGGAACTAAACCATGGC
CAAGTTGACCAGTGCCGTTCCGGTGCTCACCGCGCGCGACGTCGCCGGAGCGGTCGAGTTCTGGACCGAC
CGGCTCGGGTTCTCCCGGGACTTCGTGGAGGACGACTTCGCCGGTGTGGTCCGGGACGACGTGACCCTGT
TCATCAGCGCGGTCCAGGACCAGGTGGTGCCGGACAACACCCTGGCCTGGGTGTGGGTGCGCGGCCTGGA
CGAGCTGTACGCCGAGTGGTCGGAGGTCGTGTCCACGAACTTCCGGGACGCCTCCGGGCCGGCCATGACC
GAGATCGGCGAGCAGCCGTGGGGGCGGGAGTTCGCCCTGCGCGACCCGGCCGGCAACTGCGTGCACTTCG
TGGCCGAGGAGCAGGACTGACACGTGCTACGAGATTTCGATTCCACCGCCGCCTTCTATGAAAGGTTGGG
CTTCGGAATCGTTTTCCGGGACGCCGGCTGGATGATCCTCCAGCGCGGGGATCTCATGCTGGAGTTCTTC
GCCCACCCCAACTTGTTTATTGCAGCTTATAATGGTTACAAATAAAGCAATAGCATCACAAATTTCACAA
ATAAAGCATTTTTTTCACTGCATTCTAGTTGTGGTTTGTCCAAACTCATCAATGTATCTTATCATGTCTG
TATACCGTCGACCTCTAGCTAGAGCTTGGCGTAATCATGGTCATAGCTGTTTCCTGTGTGAAATTGTTAT
CCGCTCACAATTCCACACAACATACGAGCCGGAAGCATAAAGTGTAAAGCCTGGGGTGCCTAATGAGTGA
GCTAACTCACATTAATTGCGTTGCGCTCACTGCCCGCTTTCCAGTCGGGAAACCTGTCGTGCCAGCTGCA
TTAATGAATCGGCCAACGCGCGGGGAGAGGCGGTTTGCGTATTGGGCGCTCTTCCGCTTCCTCGCTCACT
GACTCGCTGCGCTCGGTCGTTCGGCTGCGGCGAGCGGTATCAGCTCACTCAAAGGCGGTAATACGGTTAT
CCACAGAATCAGGGGATAACGCAGGAAAGAACATGTGAGCAAAAGGCCAGCAAAAGGCCAGGAACCGTAA
AAAGGCCGCGTTGCTGGCGTTTTTCCATAGGCTCCGCCCCCCTGACGAGCATCACAAAAATCGACGCTCA
AGTCAGAGGTGGCGAAACCCGACAGGACTATAAAGATACCAGGCGTTTCCCCCTGGAAGCTCCCTCGTGC
GCTCTCCTGTTCCGACCCTGCCGCTTACCGGATACCTGTCCGCCTTTCTCCCTTCGGGAAGCGTGGCGCT
TTCTCATAGCTCACGCTGTAGGTATCTCAGTTCGGTGTAGGTCGTTCGCTCCAAGCTGGGCTGTGTGCAC
GAACCCCCCGTTCAGCCCGACCGCTGCGCCTTATCCGGTAACTATCGTCTTGAGTCCAACCCGGTAAGAC
ACGACTTATCGCCACTGGCAGCAGCCACTGGTAACAGGATTAGCAGAGCGAGGTATGTAGGCGGTGCTAC
AGAGTTCTTGAAGTGGTGGCCTAACTACGGCTACACTAGAAGAACAGTATTTGGTATCTGCGCTCTGCTG
AAGCCAGTTACCTTCGGAAAAAGAGTTGGTAGCTCTTGATCCGGCAAACAAACCACCGCTGGTAGCGGTG
GTTTTTTTGTTTGCAAGCAGCAGATTACGCGCAGAAAAAAAGGATCTCAAGAAGATCCTTTGATCTTTTC
TACGGGGTCTGACGCTCAGTGGAACGAAAACTCACGTTAAGGGATTTTGGTCATGAGATTATCAAAAAGG
ATCTTCACCTAGATCCTTTTAAATTAAAAATGAAGTTTTAAATCAATCTAAAGTATATATGAGTAAACTT
GGTCTGACAGTTACCAATGCTTAATCAGTGAGGCACCTATCTCAGCGATCTGTCTATTTCGTTCATCCAT
AGTTGCCTGACTCCCCGTCGTGTAGATAACTACGATACGGGAGGGCTTACCATCTGGCCCCAGTGCTGCA
ATGATACCGCGAGACCCACGCTCACCGGCTCCAGATTTATCAGCAATAAACCAGCCAGCCGGAAGGGCCG
AGCGCAGAAGTGGTCCTGCAACTTTATCCGCCTCCATCCAGTCTATTAATTGTTGCCGGGAAGCTAGAGT
AAGTAGTTCGCCAGTTAATAGTTTGCGCAACGTTGTTGCCATTGCTACAGGCATCGTGGTGTCACGCTCG
TCGTTTGGTATGGCTTCATTCAGCTCCGGTTCCCAACGATCAAGGCGAGTTACATGATCCCCCATGTTGT
GCAAAAAAGCGGTTAGCTCCTTCGGTCCTCCGATCGTTGTCAGAAGTAAGTTGGCCGCAGTGTTATCACT
CATGGTTATGGCAGCACTGCATAATTCTCTTACTGTCATGCCATCCGTAAGATGCTTTTCTGTGACTGGT
GAGTACTCAACCAAGTCATTCTGAGAATAGTGTATGCGGCGACCGAGTTGCTCTTGCCCGGCGTCAATAC
GGGATAATACCGCGCCACATAGCAGAACTTTAAAAGTGCTCATCATTGGAAAACGTTCTTCGGGGCGAAA
ACTCTCAAGGATCTTACCGCTGTTGAGATCCAGTTCGATGTAACCCACTCGTGCACCCAACTGATCTTCA
GCATCTTTTACTTTCACCAGCGTTTCTGGGTGAGCAAAAACAGGAAGGCAAAATGCCGCAAAAAAGGGAA
TAAGGGCGACACGGAAATGTTGAATACTCATACTCTTCCTTTTTCAATATTATTGAAGCATTTATCAGGG
TTATTGTCTCATGAGCGGATACATATTTGAATGTATTTAGAAAAATAAACAAATAGGGGTTCCGCGCACA
TTTCCCCGAAAAGTGCCACCTGACGTCGACGGATCGGGAGATCTCCCGATCCCCTATGGTGCACTCTCAG
TACAATCTGCTCTGATGCCGCATAGTTAAGCCAGTATCTGCTCCCTGCTTGTGTGTTGGAGGTCGCTGAG
TAGTGCGCGAGCAAAATTTAAGCTACAACAAGGCAAGGCTTGACCGACAATTGCATGAAGAATCTGCTTA
GGGTTAGGCGTTTTGCGCTGCTTCGCGATGTACGGGCCAGATATACGCGTT
